Addgene plasmid #213766: pPB-CLGT3-d2EGFP_CMV-mCherry
Purpose: Fluorescent reporter for genetic tracing of mesenchymal Glioblastoma cell-state.
Depositing lab: Gaetano Gargiulo. Depositing organization: Max-Delbrueck-Centrum fuer Molekulare Medizin (MDC). Publication: Logical design of synthetic cis-regulatory DNA for genetic tracing of cell identities and state changes. Company C, Schmitt MJ, Dramaretska Y, Serresi M, Kertalli S, Jiang B, Yin JA, Aguzzi A, Barozzi I, Gargiulo G. Nat Commun. 2024 Feb 5;15(1):897. doi: 10.1038/s41467-024-45069-6. PubMed 38316783.
Backbone
  Vector backbone: PiggyBac Gene Expression Vector
  Backbone manufacturer: VectorBuilder Inc.
  Backbone size w/o insert (bp): 6836
  Vector type: Synthetic Biology
  Selectable markers: mCherry
Growth in bacteria
  Bacterial resistance: Ampicillin, 100 μg/mL
  Growth temperature: 37°C
  Growth strain: NEB Stable
  Copy number: High Copy
Gene/Insert
  Gene/Insert name: CLGT#3-d2EGFP
  Species: H. sapiens (human)
  Insert size (bp): 1060
  Cloning method: Unknown
Terms and licenses: Academic/Nonprofit Terms; Industry Terms: Not Available to Industry
How to cite: pPB-CLGT3-d2EGFP_CMV-mCherry was a gift from Gaetano Gargiulo (Addgene plasmid # 213766 ; http://n2t.net/addgene:213766 ; RRID:Addgene_213766)
