[The description below was written by a language model from this plasmid's Addgene catalogue record and pLannotate feature annotations shown in this document.]
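Description:
pPB-CLGT3-d2EGFP_CMV-mCherry is a PiggyBac transposon reporter plasmid built on a commercial PiggyBac gene expression backbone and intended for stable genomic integration in mammalian cells, with a transposase presumably supplied separately, since none is annotated. It is propagated in E. coli through a high-copy ColE1/pUC-type origin with ampicillin selection (AmpR under its own bla promoter). It also retains an f1 origin and pBluescript-like remnants: lac promoter/operator, a lacZα fragment, and T3 and T7 promoters. The PiggyBac terminal repeats are not annotated as such. A small hit to a baculovirus FP25 fragment spanning the sequence origin may reflect the insect-derived sequence that commonly flanks PiggyBac ends, but the record does not confirm this.

The payload consists of two expression units. In the first, a synthetic cis-regulatory element named CLGT#3, listed as human-derived, lies between the Gateway attB4 and attB1 sites. The automated annotation does not recognise it as a promoter, and the short C8orf17 and GFP11 matches inside it are probably incidental similarities. This element drives d2EGFP, an EGFP destabilised by a mouse ornithine decarboxylase degron with a half-life of about two hours. The reporter is flanked by attB1 and attB2 and terminated by a rabbit β-globin poly(A) signal. The short half-life lets green fluorescence follow current regulatory activity rather than accumulated protein. The second unit uses the CMV enhancer/promoter to express mCherry constitutively with a bGH poly(A) signal, so that cells carrying the construct can be identified and sorted; mCherry is the only mammalian selectable marker listed. According to the record, the plasmid serves as a fluorescent reporter for genetic tracing of the mesenchymal glioblastoma cell state.
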