Features (pLannotate 1.2.2; 24 found; start..end, strand, type, name):
    316..336     +  protein_bind   attB4: mutant version of attB; core recombination site for the Gateway® BP reaction BP Clonase™
    943..1020    -  CDS            C8orf17 (fragment): MOST1_HUMAN - Experimental evidence at protein level: Swiss-Prot protein existence level 1. May be involved in cell survival, proliferation and progression of cancer cells. From Homo sapiens (Human).
   1211..1227    -  CDS            GFP11x7 (fragment): seven tandem copies of the 11th β-strand of superfolder GFP each GFP11 associates with GFP(1-10), consisting of the first 10 β-strands, to reconstitute fluorescent GFP (Kamiyama et al., 2016)
   1396..1420    +  protein_bind   attB1: mutant version of attB; recombination site for the Gateway® BP reaction BP Clonase™
   1427..2272    +  CDS            d2EGFP: EGFP destabilized by fusion to residues 422-461 of mouse ornithine decarboxylase, giving an in vivo half-life of ~2 hours mammalian codon-optimized
   2273..2297    -  protein_bind   attB2: mutant version of attB; recombination site for the Gateway® BP reaction BP Clonase™
   2301..2369    +  CDS            HBB (fragment): HBB_PONPY - Experimental evidence at transcript level: Swiss-Prot protein existence level 2. Involved in oxygen transport from the lung to the various peripheral tissues. From Pongo pygmaeus (Bornean orangutan).
   2440..2495    +  polyA_signal   β-globin poly(A) signal: rabbit β-globin polyadenylation signal (Gil and Proudfoot, 1987)
   2850..3229    +  enhancer       CMV enhancer: human cytomegalovirus immediate early enhancer
   3230..3433    +  promoter       CMV promoter: human cytomegalovirus (CMV) immediate early promoter
   3466..4173    +  CDS            mCherry: mCherry is a basic (constitutively fluorescent) red fluorescent protein published in 2004, derived from Discosoma sp.. It is reported to be a very rapidly-maturing monomer with low acid sensitivity.
   4220..4444    +  polyA_signal   bGH poly(A) signal: bovine growth hormone polyadenylation signal
   4923..4941    -  promoter       T7 promoter: promoter for bacteriophage T7 RNA polymerase
   4944..5101    +  CDS            lacZα (fragment): LacZα fragment of β-galactosidase; lacZ fragment
   5106..5534    +  rep_origin     f1 ori (sequence partly withheld): f1 bacteriophage origin of replication; arrow indicates direction of (+) strand synthesis
   5587..5691    +  promoter       AmpR promoter: bla
   5692..6552    +  CDS            AmpR: β-lactamase; bla; confers resistance to ampicillin, carbenicillin, and related antibiotics
   6723..7311    +  rep_origin     ori: high-copy-number ColE1/pMB1/pBR322/pUC origin of replication
   7494..7586    +  CDS            lacI (fragment): lac repressor; lacI; The lac repressor binds to the lac operator to inhibit transcription in E. coli. This inhibition can be relieved by adding lactose or isopropyl-β-D-thiogalactopyranoside (IPTG).
   7599..7620    +  protein_bind   CAP binding site: CAP binding activates transcription in the presence of cAMP. E. coli catabolite activator protein
   7635..7665    +  promoter       lac promoter: promoter for the E. coli lac operon
   7673..7689    +  protein_bind   lac operator: The lac repressor binds to the lac operator to inhibit transcription in E. coli. This inhibition can be relieved by adding lactose or isopropyl-β-D-thiogalactopyranoside (IPTG). lac repressor encoded by lacI
   7734..7752    +  promoter       T3 promoter: promoter for bacteriophage T3 RNA polymerase
   7769..4       -  CDS            FP (fragment) (across the origin): FP25_NPVAC - Experimental evidence at protein level: Swiss-Prot protein existence level 1. From Autographa californica nuclear polyhedrosis virus (AcMNPV).
>Addgene plasmid #213766 | pPB-CLGT3-d2EGFP_CMV-mCherry | addgene full sequence | sequence record 421724 | Addgene NGS Result
TTAACCCTAGAAAGATAGTCTGCGTAAAATTGACGCATGCATTCTTGAAATATTGCTCTCTCTTTCTAAA
TAGCGCGAATCCGTCGCTGTGCATTTAGGACATCTCAGTCGCCGCTTGGAGCTCCCGTGAGGCGTGCTTG
TCAATGCGGTAAGTGTCACTGATTTTGAACTATAACGACCGCGTGAGTCAAAATGACGCATGATTATCTT
TTACGTGACTTTTAAGATTTAACTCATACGATAATTATATTGTTATTTCATGTTCTACTTACGTGATAAC
TTATTATATATATATTTTCTTGTTATAGATATCATCAACTTTGTATAGAAAAGTTGTCCCCCTGGCCACT
CTGCTCAAACGCCCCACCCTGTTCTCTCTGTCCCCTTCCCCTGCTTAATTTTTCTTGGAACCACTTGTCA
TTCCTGTCATTGTTCCACCTATGCGTTTGGTTTCTTGTTTTCTTTTTTTGGGGTGGAGTCTTGCTCTGGA
AAGAATTTTCTTTTAATTCTCCACTTGTAAATAACACGTGTCATCAGAATAGTTAATTAGGCCTGGGCAT
GGTGGTGTAGTCCCAGCTCTTTGGGAGGCCGAGGTCAGCGGATTACAAGGTCAGGTGATCAAGACCATCC
TGGCCAACAAACACTGTAATTATTAAATAATATAATTATTTACATATAATTAAATTATACAATTATTAAA
TATAATTATGTATATGTAATTAAATTATATAATTATTAGATAATTGTTTATATATAATTAAATTATTATA
TAATAAATTATATAATAGATGTTTACCTGTCCAGCCCCAGGTGGGCTCGACCCACAGGTCAGAGGTCATG
AGAAGCTGGATGAGACCACTGGGGATGTCCCTGTTTTCTCAGTATATCAGCCAAGGACCTGAAGAACATG
CTGTCCCAGGTCAACTACCGGGTCCCCAACCTCCTGACGTCAGGTGATCCGCCTGCCTCGGCCCCCCAAA
ATGCTGGGATTAAAGGCGTGAGCCACCTCGCCCAGCCTCTGGAATTTTCCATTTAATATTTTTGGACCAA
AGTTGACCAAGGATAACTGAAACCGAGGAAATCGAAACTGCTGTGAAATAGTACTAATGAAGTCAAGCAA
GTATGACACTCATACTTTGTTGATGGTCATAAAAAATAGACAGCCACATTAGATAATAATATAGTAGGCT
TGACCGGGCGTGGTGGCTCACACCTGTAATCCCAGCACTTTGGGAGGCCAAGCTGCTGCCTCGCCCCGCC
TCACGCCGGCGTCCTGGGGGCGCGGAGAGGGCGCCCAGGTTCACCGCGCTCTCAGCGCGCACTTCCGGGC
ACGGTCAGGGCGTGACGTCGGGAGGAGGGCAGGTAAGTGCCGGCGGGCGGAGGAGCGGGGAGGCTACAAG
TTTGTACAAAAAAGCAGGCTGCCACCATGGTGAGCAAGGGCGAGGAGCTGTTCACCGGGGTGGTGCCCAT
CCTGGTCGAGCTGGACGGCGACGTAAACGGCCACAAGTTCAGCGTGTCCGGCGAGGGCGAGGGCGATGCC
ACCTACGGCAAGCTGACCCTGAAGTTCATCTGCACCACCGGCAAGCTGCCCGTGCCCTGGCCCACCCTCG
TGACCACCCTGACCTACGGCGTGCAGTGCTTCAGCCGCTACCCCGACCACATGAAGCAGCACGACTTCTT
CAAGTCCGCCATGCCCGAAGGCTACGTCCAGGAGCGCACCATCTTCTTCAAGGACGACGGCAACTACAAG
ACCCGCGCCGAGGTGAAGTTCGAGGGCGACACCCTGGTGAACCGCATCGAGCTGAAGGGCATCGACTTCA
AGGAGGACGGCAACATCCTGGGGCACAAGCTGGAGTACAACTACAACAGCCACAACGTCTATATCATGGC
CGACAAGCAGAAGAACGGCATCAAGGTGAACTTCAAGATCCGCCACAACATCGAGGACGGCAGCGTGCAG
CTCGCCGACCACTACCAGCAGAACACCCCCATCGGCGACGGCCCCGTGCTGCTGCCCGACAACCACTACC
TGAGCACCCAGTCCGCCCTGAGCAAAGACCCCAACGAGAAGCGCGATCACATGGTCCTGCTGGAGTTCGT
GACCGCCGCCGGGATCACTCTCGGCATGGACGAGCTGTACAAGAAGCTTAGCCATGGCTTCCCGCCGGAG
GTGGAGGAGCAGGATGATGGCACGCTGCCCATGTCTTGTGCCCAGGAGAGCGGGATGGACCGTCACCCTG
CAGCCTGTGCTTCTGCTAGGATCAATGTGTAGACCCAGCTTTCTTGTACAAAGTGGTGATCCTCAGGTGC
AGGCTGCCTATCAGAAGGTGGTGGCTGGTGTGGCCAATGCCCTGGCTCACAAATACCACTGAGATCTTTT
TCCCTCTGCCAAAAATTATGGGGACATCATGAAGCCCCTTGAGCATCTGACTTCTGGCTAATAAAGGAAA
TTTATTTTCATTGCAATAGTGTGTTGGAATTTTTTGTGTCTCTCACTCGGAAGGACATATGGGAGGGCAA
ATCATTTAAAACATCAGAATGAGTATTTGGTTTAGAGTTTGGCAACATATGCCCATATGCTGGCTGCCAT
GAACAAAGGTTGGCTATAAAGAGGTCATCAGTATATGAAACAGCCCCCTGCTGTCCATTCCTTATTCCAT
AGAAAAGCCTTGACTTGAGGTTAGATTTTTTTTATATTTTGTTTTGTGTTATTTTTTTCTTTAACATCCC
TAAAATTTTCCTTACATGTTTTACTAGCCAGATTTTTCCTCCTCTCCTGACTACTCCCAGTCATAGCTGT
CCCTCTTCTCTTATGGAGATCCCTCGACCTGCAGCCCAAGCTTCGCGTTGACATTGATTATTGACTAGTT
ATTAATAGTAATCAATTACGGGGTCATTAGTTCATAGCCCATATATGGAGTTCCGCGTTACATAACTTAC
GGTAAATGGCCCGCCTGGCTGACCGCCCAACGACCCCCGCCCATTGACGTCAATAATGACGTATGTTCCC
ATAGTAACGCCAATAGGGACTTTCCATTGACGTCAATGGGTGGAGTATTTACGGTAAACTGCCCACTTGG
CAGTACATCAAGTGTATCATATGCCAAGTACGCCCCCTATTGACGTCAATGACGGTAAATGGCCCGCCTG
GCATTATGCCCAGTACATGACCTTATGGGACTTTCCTACTTGGCAGTACATCTACGTATTAGTCATCGCT
ATTACCATGGTGATGCGGTTTTGGCAGTACATCAATGGGCGTGGATAGCGGTTTGACTCACGGGGATTTC
CAAGTCTCCACCCCATTGACGTCAATGGGAGTTTGTTTTGGCACCAAAATCAACGGGACTTTCCAAAATG
TCGTAACAACTCCGCCCCATTGACGCAAATGGGCGGTAGGCGTGTACGGTGGGAGGTCTATATAAGCAGA
GCTCTCTGGCTAACTAGAGAACCCACTGCGCCACCATGGTGAGCAAGGGCGAGGAGGATAACATGGCCAT
CATCAAGGAGTTCATGCGCTTCAAGGTGCACATGGAGGGCTCCGTGAACGGCCACGAGTTCGAGATCGAG
GGCGAGGGCGAGGGCCGCCCCTACGAGGGCACCCAGACCGCCAAGCTGAAGGTGACCAAGGGTGGCCCCC
TGCCCTTCGCCTGGGACATCCTGTCCCCTCAGTTCATGTACGGCTCCAAGGCCTACGTGAAGCACCCCGC
CGACATCCCCGACTACTTGAAGCTGTCCTTCCCCGAGGGCTTCAAGTGGGAGCGCGTGATGAACTTCGAG
GACGGCGGCGTGGTGACCGTGACCCAGGACTCCTCCCTGCAGGACGGCGAGTTCATCTACAAGGTGAAGC
TGCGCGGCACCAACTTCCCCTCCGACGGCCCCGTAATGCAGAAGAAGACCATGGGCTGGGAGGCCTCCTC
CGAGCGGATGTACCCCGAGGACGGCGCCCTGAAGGGCGAGATCAAGCAGAGGCTGAAGCTGAAGGACGGC
GGCCACTACGACGCTGAGGTCAAGACCACCTACAAGGCCAAGAAGCCCGTGCAGCTGCCCGGCGCCTACA
ACGTCAACATCAAGTTGGACATCACCTCCCACAACGAGGACTACACCATCGTGGAACAGTACGAACGCGC
CGAGGGCCGCCACTCCACCGGCGGCATGGACGAGCTGTACAAGTAACTCGAGTCTAGAGGGCCCGTTTAA
ACCCGCTGATCAGCCTCGACTGTGCCTTCTAGTTGCCAGCCATCTGTTGTTTGCCCCTCCCCCGTGCCTT
CCTTGACCCTGGAAGGTGCCACTCCCACTGTCCTTTCCTAATAAAATGAGGAAATTGCATCGCATTGTCT
GAGTAGGTGTCATTCTATTCTGGGGGGTGGGGTGGGGCAGGACAGCAAGGGGGAGGATTGGGAAGACAAT
AGCAGGCATGCTGGGGATGCGGTGGGCTCTATGGCTCGAGTTAATTAACGAGAGCATAATATTGATATGT
GCCAAAGTTGTTTCTGACTGACTAATAAGTATAATTTGTTTCTATTATGTATAGGTTAAGCTAATTACTT
ATTTTATAATACAACATGACTGTTTTTAAAGTACAAAATAAGTTTATTTTTGTAAAAGAGAGAATGTTTA
AAAGTTTTGTTACTTTATAGAAGAAATTTTGAGTTTTTGTTTTTTTTTAATAAATAAATAAACATAAATA
AATTGTTTGTTGAATTTATTATTAGTATGTAAGTGTAAATATAATAAAACTTAATATCTATTCAAATTAA
TAAATAAACCTCGATATACAGACCGATAAAACACATGCGTCAATTTTACGCATGATTATCTTTAACGTAC
GTCACAATATGATTATCTTTCTAGGGTTAAATAATAGTTTCTAATTTTTTTATTATTCAGCCTGCTGTCG
TGAATACCGAGCTCCAATTCGCCCTATAGTGAGTCGTATTACAATTCACTGGCCGTCGTTTTACAACGTC
GTGACTGGGAAAACCCTGGCGTTACCCAACTTAATCGCCTTGCAGCACATCCCCCTTTCGCCAGCTGGCG
TAATAGCGAAGAGGCCCGCACCGATCGCCCTTCCCAACAGTTGCGCAGCCTGAATGGCGAATGGG
[124 nt withheld, positions 5106-5229]
C
[91 nt withheld, positions 5231-5321]
A
[49 nt withheld, positions 5323-5371]
CCTTTGACGTTGGAGTCCACGTTCTTT
[37 nt withheld, positions 5399-5435]
ACCCTATCTCGGTCTATTCTTTTGATTTATAAGGGATTTTGCCGATTTCGGCCTATTGGTTAAAAAATGA
GCTGATTTAACAAAAATTTAACGCGAATTTTAACAAAATATTAACGCTTACAATTTAGGTGGCACTTTTC
GGGGAAATGTGCGCGGAACCCCTATTTGTTTATTTTTCTAAATACATTCAAATATGTATCCGCTCATGAG
ACAATAACCCTGATAAATGCTTCAATAATATTGAAAAAGGAAGAGTATGAGTATTCAACATTTCCGTGTC
GCCCTTATTCCCTTTTTTGCGGCATTTTGCCTTCCTGTTTTTGCTCACCCAGAAACGCTGGTGAAAGTAA
AAGATGCTGAAGATCAGTTGGGTGCACGAGTGGGTTACATCGAACTGGATCTCAACAGCGGTAAGATCCT
TGAGAGTTTTCGCCCCGAAGAACGTTTTCCAATGATGAGCACTTTTAAAGTTCTGCTATGTGGCGCGGTA
TTATCCCGTATTGACGCCGGGCAAGAGCAACTCGGTCGCCGCATACACTATTCTCAGAATGACTTGGTTG
AGTACTCACCAGTCACAGAAAAGCATCTTACGGATGGCATGACAGTAAGAGAATTATGCAGTGCTGCCAT
AACCATGAGTGATAACACTGCGGCCAACTTACTTCTGACAACGATCGGAGGACCGAAGGAGCTAACCGCT
TTTTTGCACAACATGGGGGATCATGTAACTCGCCTTGATCGTTGGGAACCGGAGCTGAATGAAGCCATAC
CAAACGACGAGCGTGACACCACGATGCCTGTAGCAATGGCAACAACGTTGCGCAAACTATTAACTGGCGA
ACTACTTACTCTAGCTTCCCGGCAACAATTAATAGACTGGATGGAGGCGGATAAAGTTGCAGGACCACTT
CTGCGCTCGGCCCTTCCGGCTGGCTGGTTTATTGCTGATAAATCTGGAGCCGGTGAGCGTGGGTCTCGCG
GTATCATTGCAGCACTGGGGCCAGATGGTAAGCCCTCCCGTATCGTAGTTATCTACACGACGGGGAGTCA
GGCAACTATGGATGAACGAAATAGACAGATCGCTGAGATAGGTGCCTCACTGATTAAGCATTGGTAACTG
TCAGACCAAGTTTACTCATATATACTTTAGATTGATTTAAAACTTCATTTTTAATTTAAAAGGATCTAGG
TGAAGATCCTTTTTGATAATCTCATGACCAAAATCCCTTAACGTGAGTTTTCGTTCCACTGAGCGTCAGA
CCCCGTAGAAAAGATCAAAGGATCTTCTTGAGATCCTTTTTTTCTGCGCGTAATCTGCTGCTTGCAAACA
AAAAAACCACCGCTACCAGCGGTGGTTTGTTTGCCGGATCAAGAGCTACCAACTCTTTTTCCGAAGGTAA
CTGGCTTCAGCAGAGCGCAGATACCAAATACTGTTCTTCTAGTGTAGCCGTAGTTAGGCCACCACTTCAA
GAACTCTGTAGCACCGCCTACATACCTCGCTCTGCTAATCCTGTTACCAGTGGCTGCTGCCAGTGGCGAT
AAGTCGTGTCTTACCGGGTTGGACTCAAGACGATAGTTACCGGATAAGGCGCAGCGGTCGGGCTGAACGG
GGGGTTCGTGCACACAGCCCAGCTTGGAGCGAACGACCTACACCGAACTGAGATACCTACAGCGTGAGCT
ATGAGAAAGCGCCACGCTTCCCGAAGGGAGAAAGGCGGACAGGTATCCGGTAAGCGGCAGGGTCGGAACA
GGAGAGCGCACGAGGGAGCTTCCAGGGGGAAACGCCTGGTATCTTTATAGTCCTGTCGGGTTTCGCCACC
TCTGACTTGAGCGTCGATTTTTGTGATGCTCGTCAGGGGGGCGGAGCCTATGGAAAAACGCCAGCAACGC
GGCCTTTTTACGGTTCCTGGCCTTTTGCTGGCCTTTTGCTCACATGTTCTTTCCTGCGTTATCCCCTGAT
TCTGTGGATAACCGTATTACCGCCTTTGAGTGAGCTGATACCGCTCGCCGCAGCCGAACGACCGAGCGCA
GCGAGTCAGTGAGCGAGGAAGCGGAAGAGCGCCCAATACGCAAACCGCCTCTCCCCGCGCGTTGGCCGAT
TCATTAATGCAGCTGGCACGACAGGTTTCCCGACTGGAAAGCGGGCAGTGAGCGCAACGCAATTAATGTG
AGTTAGCTCACTCATTAGGCACCCCAGGCTTTACACTTTATGCTTCCGGCTCGTATGTTGTGTGGAATTG
TGAGCGGATAACAATTTCACACAGGAAACAGCTATGACCATGATTACGCCAAGCTCGAAATTAACCCTCA
CTAAAGGGAACAAAAGCTGGTACCTCGCGCGACTTGGTTTGCCATTCTTTAGCGCGCGTCGCGTCACACA
GCTTGGCCACAATGTGGTTTTTGTCAAACGAAGATTCTATGACGTGTTTAAAGTTTAGGTCGAGTAAAGC
GCAAATCTTTT
