>Addgene plasmid #213766 | pPB-CLGT3-d2EGFP_CMV-mCherry | depositor partial sequence | sequence record 416880 | CLGT#3
TCCCCCTGGCCACTCTGCTCAAACGCCCCACCCTGTTCTCTCTGTCCCCTTCCCCTGCTTAATTTTTCTT
GGAACCACTTGTCATTCCTGTCATTGTTCCACCTATGCGTTTGGTTTCTTGTTTTCTTTTTTTGGGGTGG
AGTCTTGCTCTGGAAAGAATTTTCTTTTAATTCTCCACTTGTAAATAACACGTGTCATCAGAATAGTTAA
TTAGGCCTGGGCATGGTGGTGTAGTCCCAGCTCTTTGGGAGGCCGAGGTCAGCGGATTACAAGGTCAGGT
GATCAAGACCATCCTGGCCAACAAACACTGTAATTATTAAATAATATAATTATTTACATATAATTAAATT
ATACAATTATTAAATATAATTATGTATATGTAATTAAATTATATAATTATTAGATAATTGTTTATATATA
ATTAAATTATTATATAATAAATTATATAATAGATGTTTACCTGTCCAGCCCCAGGTGGGCTCGACCCACA
GGTCAGAGGTCATGAGAAGCTGGATGAGACCACTGGGGATGTCCCTGTTTTCTCAGTATATCAGCCAAGG
ACCTGAAGAACATGCTGTCCCAGGTCAACTACCGGGTCCCCAACCTCCTGACGTCAGGTGATCCGCCTGC
CTCGGCCCCCCAAAATGCTGGGATTAAAGGCGTGAGCCACCTCGCCCAGCCTCTGGAATTTTCCATTTAA
TATTTTTGGACCAAAGTTGACCAAGGATAACTGAAACCGAGGAAATCGAAACTGCTGTGAAATAGTACTA
ATGAAGTCAAGCAAGTATGACACTCATACTTTGTTGATGGTCATAAAAAATAGACAGCCACATTAGATAA
TAATATAGTAGGCTTGACCGGGCGTGGTGGCTCACACCTGTAATCCCAGCACTTTGGGAGGCCAAGCTGC
TGCCTCGCCCCGCCTCACGCCGGCGTCCTGGGGGCGCGGAGAGGGCGCCCAGGTTCACCGCGCTCTCAGC
GCGCACTTCCGGGCACGGTCAGGGCGTGACGTCGGGAGGAGGGCAGGTAAGTGCCGGCGGGCGGAGGAGC
GGGGAGGCTA
